Addgene plasmid #205333: pBad33_ISClsp11_reRNA
Purpose: Bacterial expression of ISClsp11 TnpB and its reRNA
Depositing lab: Haoyi Wang. Depositing organization: Institute of Zoology, Chinese Academy of Sciences. Publication: Evolutionary mining and functional characterization of TnpB nucleases identify efficient miniature genome editors. Xiang G, Li Y, Sun J, Huo Y, Cao S, Cao Y, Guo Y, Yang L, Cai Y, Zhang YE, Wang H. Nat Biotechnol. 2023 Jun 29. doi: 10.1038/s41587-023-01857-x. PubMed 37386294.
Backbone
  Vector backbone: pBAD
  Vector type: Bacterial Expression
Growth in bacteria
  Bacterial resistance: Chloramphenicol, 25 μg/mL
  Growth temperature: 37°C
  Growth strain: DH5alpha
  Copy number: Low Copy
Gene/Insert
  Gene/Insert name: ISClsp11 TnpB
  Species: Other
  Cloning method: Unknown
Terms and licenses: Academic/Nonprofit Terms; Industry Terms: Not Available to Industry
How to cite: pBad33_ISClsp11_reRNA was a gift from Haoyi Wang (Addgene plasmid # 205333 ; http://n2t.net/addgene:205333 ; RRID:Addgene_205333)
