[The description below was written by a language model from this plasmid's Addgene catalogue record and pLannotate feature annotations shown in this document.]
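Description:
pBad33_ISClsp11_reRNA is a low-copy bacterial expression plasmid built on a pBAD33-type backbone and designed to co-express the ISClsp11 TnpB nuclease together with its guide RNA (reRNA) in E. coli. It replicates from a p15A origin, which is compatible with ColE1-type plasmids, so a second plasmid can be maintained in the same cell. Selection is by chloramphenicol through a cat gene under its native promoter. The annotation also picks up several backbone remnants that are not expected to be functional markers: truncated β-lactamase fragments with the AmpR promoter, an M13 phage origin, partial ColE1 and RSF origin matches, an IS1 fragment, and pieces of the tetracycline resistance gene and its promoter.

Despite the pBAD name, the feature table shows no araC gene or araBAD promoter. Instead, two copies of the strong constitutive synthetic promoter J23119 are annotated. The first sits at the start of the sequence and is followed by roughly 1.15 kb of unannotated sequence, a position and size consistent with the compact TnpB coding region, although the automated annotation does not identify it. The second, a partial match to the SpeI variant of J23119, precedes a shorter unannotated stretch that plausibly encodes the reRNA scaffold and guide. This is followed by the rrnB 5S/T1/T2 terminator region. These assignments are inferred from the layout rather than stated in the record, and the source organism is listed only as "Other".

According to the associated publication's title, the plasmid comes from a study that mined and functionally characterised TnpB nucleases as miniature RNA-guided genome editors. It supplies the nuclease and guide RNA in bacteria, although the record does not describe specific assays.
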