Features (pLannotate 1.2.2; 17 found; start..end, strand, type, name):
      4..37      +  promoter       J23119 promoter: bacterial promoter (Registry of Standard Biological Parts BBa J23119)
   1191..1220    +  promoter       J23119(SpeI) promoter (fragment): bacterial promoter (Registry of Standard Biological Parts BBa J23119) modified to end with an SpeI site
   1540..1655    +  ncRNA          5S rRNA: Accession: RF00001 - 5S ribosomal RNA
   1659..1745    +  terminator     rrnB T1 terminator: Escherichia coli rrnB; transcription terminator T1 from the E. coli rrnB gene
   1837..1864    +  terminator     rrnB T2 terminator: transcription terminator T2 from the E. coli rrnB gene
   1883..1974    +  promoter       AmpR promoter: bla
   1975..2094    +  CDS            AmpR (fragment): β-lactamase; bla; confers resistance to ampicillin, carbenicillin, and related antibiotics
   2095..2389    +  CDS            bla(M) (fragment): β-lactamase lacking the signal sequence; bla(M); allows cytosolic expression of β-lactamase
   2432..2812    +  rep_origin     M13 ori (sequence partly withheld): M13 bacteriophage origin of replication; arrow indicates direction of (+) strand synthesis
   2998..3231    +  rep_origin     ori (fragment): high-copy-number ColE1/pMB1/pBR322/pUC origin of replication
   3446..4102    -  CDS            cat: CAT_ECOLX - Experimental evidence at protein level: Swiss-Prot protein existence level 1. This enzyme is an effector of chloramphenicol resistance in bacteria. From Escherichia coli. This protein is used as a marker in many commonly used cloning vectors, such as pACYC184.
   4103..4205    -  promoter       cat promoter: promoter of the E. coli cat gene encoding chloramphenicol acetyltransferase
   4326..4469    +  mobile_element IS1 (fragment): prokaryotic transposable element IS1
   4588..4643    -  rep_origin     RSF ori (fragment): Plasmids containing the RSF 1030 origin of replication can be propagated in E. coli cells that contain additional plasmids with compatible origins.
   4731..5276    -  rep_origin     p15A ori: Plasmids containing the medium-copy-number p15A origin of replication can be propagated in E. coli cells that contain a second plasmid with the ColE1 origin.
   5313..5433    -  CDS            TcR (fragment): tetracycline efflux protein; tet; confers resistance to tetracycline
   5443..2       +  promoter       tet promoter (fragment) (across the origin): E. coli promoter for tetracycline efflux protein gene
>Addgene plasmid #205333 | pBad33_ISClsp11_reRNA | addgene full sequence | sequence record 410874 | Addgene NGS Result
ATCTGACAGCTAGCTCAGTCCTAGGTATAATGCTAGCCCCGGGAAAAGATCTAAAGAGGAGAAAATGAAC
GTAGTATACCGGTTTCGGATCTATCCCAATAAAATACAGCAGGAACTGTTTGCAAAAACATTTGGATGTG
TCAGGTTCGTATATAACCGGATGCTGTCAGAGAAGAAGGAATGCTATGAAAAGACCGGAAAAAATCTAAA
GGTCACTCCGGCAAAATATAAGGCAGAATTTCCATGGCTAAAAGAAGTGGACAGCCTTGCTCTGTGCAAT
GCCCAGCTGCACCTACAGATTGCATATAAAAACTTTTTCCGGGATCCATCGTTTGGTTTTCCGAGATTCA
AGTCAAAAAAGAATCCTGTTAAAAGCTATACCACAAACAGTGTCAATGGAAATATCCTGTTAAAAGATGG
GAAGCTGAAGCTCCCCAAAACTGGCTGGATCCGGATCCGGCAGCATCGTAAGATCCGGGAAGATGCCTGC
CTGAAAGGCGCAACCGTCTGTATGGAAGCTGATGGGCGGTATTATGTTTCTCTTCTGTATTTTTGTGAAG
AAAAGACGGTGGAAACAAGGAACATAAGGCAGGCCGTCGGACTCGATTTTTCCATGAAAGAACTATATGT
AGATTCCAATGGAAAACATGCAGGTTATCCGCACTATTTCAGAAACAGCCAGGAAAAACTGGCGAAAGCG
CAGAGAAAACTGAGTCATTGCCGGAAAGAAAGCAATCGTTACAAAAAACAGCAGAAAAAAGTGGCGCGGA
TCCATACACATATCGCTCACCAGAGAAAAGATTACTTGCATAAAGAATCAAGAAAGATAACCAATTTCTA
TGATATCGTATGTATCGAAGATCTGGATCTGAAAACGATGAGCGGGGAACATCATTTTGGAAAAAGTGTC
CATGATAACGGCTGGAGAATGTTCACAGATTTTTTGCAGTATAAACTGGAACGGGAAGGGAAGAAACTTG
TCCGCATCGACCGCTGGTATCCCAGTTCCAGAACATGCAGCTGTTGTGGAAAAATAAAACATGATCTGAA
ACTGGAAGAGCGGGTATATCTTTGTAACTGCGGAAACCGGATGGACCGTGATGAAAATGCGGCGGTCAAT
ATCTGCCGGGAAGGCCTGAGAATATCCGGGATCATATTAGAAAAAAGCGAAAAAGCATCATGAGAGATCT
TTGACAGCTAGCTCAGTCCTAGGTATAATAGAAAATGCGGCGGTCAATATCTGCCGGGAAGGCCTGAGAA
TATCCGGGATCATATTAGAAAAAAGCGAAAAAGCATCATAAAAAGATATCAGTCCAAAAGAACCGTGGGA
CACACGGGGATCGCTCGTGAATGCTTTGCCCAACGGGGCAATCGAACGAGAAGCCCCCACTTCAAGCGTG
AGCTAAGTGGTGGGAGTATGTCACGCTCGGAGATCATCATTGCGTTTTTTAAGCTTGGCTGTTTTGGCGG
ATGAGAGAAGATTTTCAGCCTGATACAGATTAAATCAGAACGCAGAAGCGGTCTGATAAAACAGAATTTG
CCTGGCGGCAGTAGCGCGGTGGTCCCACCTGACCCCATGCCGAACTCAGAAGTGAAACGCCGTAGCGCCG
ATGGTAGTGTGGGGTCTCCCCATGCGAGAGTAGGGAACTGCCAGGCATCAAATAAAACGAAAGGCTCAGT
CGAAAGACTGGGCCTTTCGTTTTATCTGTTGTTTGTCGGTGAACGCTCTCCTGAGTAGGACAAATCCGCC
GGGAGCGGATTTGAACGTTGCGAAGCAACGGCCCGGAGGGTGGCGGGCAGGACGCCCGCCATAAACTGCC
AGGCATCAAATTAAGCAGAAGGCCATCCTGACGGATGGCCTTTTTGCGTTTCTACAAACTCTTTTGTTTA
TTTTTCTAAATACATTCAAATATGTATCCGCTCATGAGACAATAACCCTGATAAATGCTTCAATAATATT
GAAAAAGGAAGAGTATGAGTATTCAACATTTCCGTGTCGCCCTTATTCCCTTTTTTGCGGCATTTTGCCT
TCCTGTTTTTGCTCACCCAGAAACGCTGGTGAAAGTAAAAGATGCTGAAGATCAGTTGGGTGCAGCAAAC
TATTAACTGGCGAACTACTTACTCTAGCTTCCCGGCAACAATTAATAGACTGGATGGAGGCGGATAAAGT
TGCAGGACCACTTCTGCGCTCGGCCCTTCCGGCTGGCTGGTTTATTGCTGATAAATCTGGAGCCGGTGAG
CGTGGGTCTCGCGGTATCATTGCAGCACTGGGGCCAGATGGTAAGCCCTCCCGTATCGTAGTTATCTACA
CGACGGGGAGTCAGGCAACTATGGATGAACGAAATAGACAGATCGCTGAGATAGGTGCCTCACTGATTAA
GCATTGGTAACTGTCAGACCAAGTTTACTCATATATACTTTAGATTGATT
[125 nt withheld, positions 2431-2555]
C
[141 nt withheld, positions 2557-2697]
CCTTTGACGTTGGAGTCCACGTTCTTT
[37 nt withheld, positions 2725-2761]
ACCCTATCTCGGGCTATTCTTTTGATTTATAAGGGATTTTGCCGATTTCGGCCTATTGGTTAAAAAATGA
GCTGATTTAACAAAAATTTAACGCGAATTTTAACAAAATATTAACGTTTACAATTTAAAAGGATCTAGGT
GAAGATCCTTTTTGATAATCTCATGACCAAAATCCCTTAACGTGAGTTTTCGTTCCACTGAGCGTCAGAC
CCCGTAGAAAAGATCAAAGGATCTTCTTGAGATCCTTTTTTTCTGCGCGTAATCTGCTGCTTGCAAACAA
AAAAACCACCGCTACCAGCGGTGGTTTGTTTGCCGGATCAAGAGCTACCAACTCTTTTTCCGAAGGTAAC
TGGCTTCAGCAGAGCGCAGATACCAAATACTGTCCTTCTAGTGTAGCCGTAGTTAGGCCACCACTTCAAG
AACTCTGTAGCACCGCCTACATACCTCGCTCTGCTAATCCTGTTACCAGTCAGGCATTTGAGAAGCACAC
GGTCACACTGCTTCCGGTAGTCAATAAACCGGTAAACCAGCAATAGACATAAGCGGCTATTTAACGACCC
TGCCCTGAACCGACGACCGGGTCGAATTTGCTTTCGAATTTCTGCCATTCATCCGCTTATTATCACTTAT
TCAGGCGTAGCAACCAGGCGTTTAAGGGCACCAATAACTGCCTTAAAAAAATTACGCCCCGCCCTGCCAC
TCATCGCAGTACTGTTGTAATTCATTAAGCATTCTGCCGACATGGAAGCCATCACAAACGGCATGATGAA
CCTGAATCGCCAGCGGCATCAGCACCTTGTCGCCTTGCGTATAATATTTGCCCATGGTGAAAACGGGGGC
GAAGAAGTTGTCCATATTGGCCACGTTTAAATCAAAACTGGTGAAACTCACCCAGGGATTGGCTGAGACG
AAAAACATATTCTCAATAAACCCTTTAGGGAAATAGGCCAGGTTTTCACCGTAACACGCCACATCTTGCG
AATATATGTGTAGAAACTGCCGGAAATCGTCGTGGTATTCACTCCAGAGCGATGAAAACGTTTCAGTTTG
CTCATGGAAAACGGTGTAACAAGGGTGAACACTATCCCATATCACCAGCTCACCGTCTTTCATTGCCATA
CGGAACTCCGGATGAGCATTCATCAGGCGGGCAAGAATGTGAATAAAGGCCGGATAAAACTTGTGCTTAT
TTTTCTTTACGGTCTTTAAAAAGGCCGTAATATCCAGCTGAACGGTCTGGTTATAGGTACATTGAGCAAC
TGACTGAAATGCCTCAAAATGTTCTTTACGATGCCATTGGGATATATCAACGGTGGTATATCCAGTGATT
TTTTTCTCCATTTTAGCTTCCTTAGCTCCTGAAAATCTCGATAACTCAAAAAATACGCCCGGTAGTGATC
TTATTTCATTATGGTGAAAGTTGGAACCTCTTACGTGCCGATCAACGTCTCATTTTCGCCAAAAGTTGGC
CCAGGGCTTCCCGGTATCAACAGGGACACCAGGATTTATTTATTCTGCGAAGTGATCTTCCGTCACAGGT
ATTTATTCGGCGCAAAGTGCGTCGGGTGATGCTGCCAACTTACTGATTTAGTGTATGATGGTGTTTTTGA
GGTGCTCCAGTGGCTTCTGTTTCTATCAGCTGTCCCTCCTGTTCAGCTACTGACGGGGTGGTGCGTAACG
GCAAAAGCACCGCCGGACATCAGCGCTAGCGGAGTGTATACTGGCTTACTATGTTGGCACTGATGAGGGT
GTCAGTGAAGTGCTTCATGTGGCAGGAGAAAAAAGGCTGCACCGGTGCGTCAGCAGAATATGTGATACAG
GATATATTCCGCTTCCTCGCTCACTGACTCGCTACGCTCGGTCGTTCGACTGCGGCGAGCGGAAATGGCT
TACGAACGGGGCGGAGATTTCCTGGAAGATGCCAGGAAGATACTTAACAGGGAAGTGAGAGGGCCGCGGC
AAAGCCGTTTTTCCATAGGCTCCGCCCCCCTGACAAGCATCACGAAATCTGACGCTCAAATCAGTGGTGG
CGAAACCCGACAGGACTATAAAGATACCAGGCGTTTCCCCCTGGCGGCTCCCTCGTGCGCTCTCCTGTTC
CTGCCTTTCGGTTTACCGGTGTCATTCCGCTGTTATGGCCGCGTTTGTCTCATTCCACGCCTGACACTCA
GTTCCGGGTAGGCAGTTCGCTCCAAGCTGGACTGTATGCACGAACCCCCCGTTCAGTCCGACCGCTGCGC
CTTATCCGGTAACTATCGTCTTGAGTCCAACCCGGAAAGACATGCAAAAGCACCACTGGCAGCAGCCACT
GGTAATTGATTTAGAGGAGTTAGTCTTGAAGTCATGCGCCGGTTAAGGCTAAACTGAAAGGACAAGTTTT
GGTGACTGCGCTCCTCCAAGCCAGTTACCTCGGTTCAAAGAGTTGGTAGCTCAGAGAACCTTCGAAAAAC
CGCCCTGCAAGGCGGTTTTTTCGTTTTCAGAGCAAGAGATTACGCGCAGACCAAAACGATCTCAAGAAGA
TCATCTTATTAATCAGATAAAATATTTCTAGGCTCATGAGCCCGAAGTGGCGAGCCCGATCTTCCCCATC
GGTGATGTCGGCGATATAGGCGCCAGCAACCGCACCTGTGGCGCCGGTGATGCCGGCCACGATGCGTCCG
GCGTAGAGGATCTGCTCATGTTTGACAGCTTATCATCG
